>Addgene plasmid #186898 | pTetOne-orangutan cGASdeltaN-HA | addgene full sequence | sequence record 366562 | Addgene NGS Result
GGCGTAATCATGGTCATAGCTGTTTCCTGTGTGAAATTGTTATCCGCTCACAATTCCACACAACATACGA
GCCGGAAGCATAAAGTGTAAAGCCTGGGGTGCCTAATGAGTGAGCTAACTCACATTAATTGCGTTGCGCT
CACTGCCCGCTTTCCAGTCGGGAAACCTGTCGTGCCAGCTGCATTAATGAATCGGCCAACGCGCGGGGAG
AGGCGGTTTGCGTATTGGGCGCTCTTCCGCTTCCTCGCTCACTGACTCGCTGCGCTCGGTCGTTCGGCTG
CGGCGAGCGGTATCAGCTCACTCAAAGGCGGTAATACGGTTATCCACAGAATCAGGGGATAACGCAGGAA
AGAACATGTGAGCAAAAGGCCAGCAAAAGGCCAGGAACCGTAAAAAGGCCGCGTTGCTGGCGTTTTTCCA
TAGGCTCCGCCCCCCTGACGAGCATCACAAAAATCGACGCTCAAGTCAGAGGTGGCGAAACCCGACAGGA
CTATAAAGATACCAGGCGTTTCCCCCTGGAAGCTCCCTCGTGCGCTCTCCTGTTCCGACCCTGCCGCTTA
CCGGATACCTGTCCGCCTTTCTCCCTTCGGGAAGCGTGGCGCTTTCTCATAGCTCACGCTGTAGGTATCT
CAGTTCGGTGTAGGTCGTTCGCTCCAAGCTGGGCTGTGTGCACGAACCCCCCGTTCAGCCCGACCGCTGC
GCCTTATCCGGTAACTATCGTCTTGAGTCCAACCCGGTAAGACACGACTTATCGCCACTGGCAGCAGCCA
CTGGTAACAGGATTAGCAGAGCGAGGTATGTAGGCGGTGCTACAGAGTTCTTGAAGTGGTGGCCTAACTA
CGGCTACACTAGAAGAACAGTATTTGGTATCTGCGCTCTGCTGAAGCCAGTTACCTTCGGAAAAAGAGTT
GGTAGCTCTTGATCCGGCAAACAAACCACCGCTGGTAGCGGTGGTTTTTTTGTTTGCAAGCAGCAGATTA
CGCGCAGAAAAAAAGGATCTCAAGAAGATCCTTTGATCTTTTCTACGGGGTCTGACGCTCAGTGGAACGA
AAACTCACGTTAAGGGATTTTGGTCATGAGATTATCAAAAAGGATCTTCACCTAGATCCTTTTAAATTAA
AAATGAAGTTTTAAATCAATCTAAAGTATATATGAGTAAACTTGGTCTGACAGTTACCAATGCTTAATCA
GTGAGGCACCTATCTCAGCGATCTGTCTATTTCGTTCATCCATAGTTGCCTGACTCCCCGTCGTGTAGAT
AACTACGATACGGGAGGGCTTACCATCTGGCCCCAGTGCTGCAATGATACCGCGAGACCCACGCTCACCG
GCTCCAGATTTATCAGCAATAAACCAGCCAGCCGGAAGGGCCGAGCGCAGAAGTGGTCCTGCAACTTTAT
CCGCCTCCATCCAGTCTATTAATTGTTGCCGGGAAGCTAGAGTAAGTAGTTCGCCAGTTAATAGTTTGCG
CAACGTTGTTGCCATTGCTACAGGCATCGTGGTGTCACGCTCGTCGTTTGGTATGGCTTCATTCAGCTCC
GGTTCCCAACGATCAAGGCGAGTTACATGATCCCCCATGTTGTGCAAAAAAGCGGTTAGCTCCTTCGGTC
CTCCGATCGTTGTCAGAAGTAAGTTGGCCGCAGTGTTATCACTCATGGTTATGGCAGCACTGCATAATTC
TCTTACTGTCATGCCATCCGTAAGATGCTTTTCTGTGACTGGTGAGTACTCAACCAAGTCATTCTGAGAA
TAGTGTATGCGGCGACCGAGTTGCTCTTGCCCGGCGTCAATACGGGATAATACCGCGCCACATAGCAGAA
CTTTAAAAGTGCTCATCATTGGAAAACGTTCTTCGGGGCGAAAACTCTCAAGGATCTTACCGCTGTTGAG
ATCCAGTTCGATGTAACCCACTCGTGCACCCAACTGATCTTCAGCATCTTTTACTTTCACCAGCGTTTCT
GGGTGAGCAAAAACAGGAAGGCAAAATGCCGCAAAAAAGGGAATAAGGGCGACACGGAAATGTTGAATAC
TCATACTCTTCCTTTTTCAATATTATTGAAGCATTTATCAGGGTTATTGTCTCATGAGCGGATACATATT
TGAATGTATTTAGAAAAATAAACAAATAGGGGTTCCGCGCACATTTCCCCGAAAAGTGCCACCTGACGTC
TAAGAAACCATTATTATCATGACATTAACCTATAAAAATAGGCGTATCACGAGGCCCTTTCGTCTCGCGC
GTTTCGGTGATGACGGTGAAAACCTCTGACACATGCAGCTCCCGGAGACGGTCACAGCTTGTCTGTAAGC
GGATGCCGGGAGCAGACAAGCCCGTCAGGGCGCGTCAGCGGGTGTTGGCGGGTGTCGGGGCTGGCTTAAC
TATGCGGCATCAGAGCAGATTGTACTGAGAGTGCACCATATGCGGTGTGAAATACCGCACAGATGCGTAA
GGAGAAAATACCGCATCAGGCGCCATTCGCCATTCAGGCTGCGCAACTGTTGGGAAGGGCGATCGGTGCG
GGCCTCTTCGCTATTACGCCAGCTGGCGAAAGGGGGATGTGCTGCAAGGCGATTAAGTTGGGTAACGCCA
GGGTTTTCCCAGTCACGACGTTGTAAAACGACGGCCAGTGAATTAATTCGACGCGCCATGATAAGATACA
TTGATGAGTTTGGACAAACCACAACTAGAATGCAGTGAAAAAAATGCTTTATTTGTGAAATTTGTGATGC
TATTGCTTTATTTGTAACCATTATAAGCTGCAATAAACAAGTTAACAACAACAATTGCATTCATTTTATG
TTTCAGGTTCAGGGGGAGGTGTGGGAGGTTTTTTAAAGCAAGTAAAACCTCTACAAATGTGGTATGGCTG
ATTATGATCCTCTAGAGTCGGTGGGCCTCGGGGGCGGGTGCGGGGTCGGCGGGGCCGCCCCGGGTGGCTT
CGGTCGGAGCCATGGGGTCGTGCGCTCCTTTCGGTCGGGCGCTGCGGGTCGTGGGGCGGGCGTCAGGCAC
CGGGCTTGCGGGTCATGCACCAGGTGCGCGGTCCTTCGGGCACCTCGACGTCGGCGGTGACGGTGAAGCC
GAGCCGCTCGTAGAAGGGGAGGTTGCGGGGCGCGGAGGTCTCCAGGAAGGCGGGCACCCCGGCGCGCTCG
GCCGCCTCCACTCCGGGGAGCACGACGGCGCTGCCCAGACCCTTGCCCTGGTGGTCGGGCGAGACGCCGA
CGGTGGCCAGGAACCACGCGGGCTCCTTGGGCCGGTGCGGCGCCAGGAGGCCTTCCATCTGTTGCTGCGC
GGCCAGCCGGGAACCGCTCAACTCGGCCATGCGCGGGCCGATCTCGGCGAACACCGCCCCCGCTTCGACG
CTCTCCGGCGTGGTCCAGACCGCCACCGCGGTGGCTTAACTATGCGGCATACGCGTGAAAGACCCCCGCT
GACGGGTAGTCAATCACTCAGAGGAGACCCTCCCAAGGAACAGCGAGACCACAAGTCGGATGCAACTGCA
AGAGGGTTTATTGGATACACGGGTACCCGGGCGACTCAGTCAATCGGAGGACTGGCGCCCCGAGTGAGGG
GTTGTGGGCTCTTTTGTTGATGTCTGGGAGCAGAAGCGCGCGAACAGAAGCGAGAAGCTAGCTTGCCAAA
CCTACAGGTGGGGTCTTTCATTCCCCCCTTTTTCTGGAGACTAAATAAAATCTTTTATTTTATCTATGGC
TCGTACTCTATAGGCTTCAGCTGGTGATATTGTTGAGTCAAAACTAGAGCCTGGACCACTGATATCTCCG
CAGGAAGATCTCGACGTCAGCTTCCCCGACAACACCACGGAATTATCAGTGCCCAGCAACCTAGCCCCTG
TCCAGCAGCGGGCAAGGCAGGCGGCGATGAGTTCTGCCGTGGCGATAGGGAGGGGGAAAGCGAAAGTCCC
AGAAAGGAGTTGACAGGTGGTGGCAATGCCCCAGCCAGTGGGGGTTGCGTCAGCAAACACAGAGCACACC
ACGCCACGTTGACGGACAACGGGCCACAACTCCTCATAAAGAGACAGCAACCAGGATTTATACAAGGAGG
AGAAAACGAAAGCCGTACGGGAAGCAATAGCATGATACAGAGGCATTAAAGCAGCATATCCACACAGCGT
AAAAGGAGCAACATAGTTMWGMMTRNCWGKSRAKCYTKSRSAMWTTYYRYAMYCYARMKGWYRMWYAWYM
RRWWNTTACKYRKTYASSCRSSGRGCWTGYSAAGGTCAAAATCGTCAAGAGCGTCAGCAGGCAGCATATC
AAGGTCAAAGTCGTCAAGGGCATCGGCTGGGAGCATGTCTAAGTCAAAATCGTCAAGGGCGTCGGTCGGC
CCGCCGCTTTCGCACTTTAGCTGTTTCTCCAGGCCACATATGATTAGTTCCAGGCCGAAAAGGAAGGCAG
GTTCGGCTCCCTGCCGGTCGAACAGCTCAATTGCTTGTTTCAGAAGTGGGGGCATAGAATCGGTGGTAGG
TGTCTCTCTTTCCTCTTTTGCTACTTGATGCTCCTGTTCCTCCAATACGCAGCCCAGTGTAAAGTGGCCC
ACGGCGGACAGAGCGTACAGTGCGTTCTCCAGGGAGAAGCCTTGCTGACACAGGAACGCGAGCTGATTTT
CCAGGGTTTCGTACTGTTTCTCTGTTGGGCGGGTGCCGAGATGCACTTTAGCCCCGTCGCGATGTGAGAG
GAGAGCACAGCGGTATGACTTGGCGTTGTTCCGCAGAAAGTCTTGCCATGACTCGCCTTCCAGGGGGCAG
GAGTGGGTATGATGCCTGTCCAGCATCTCGATTGGCAGGGCATCGAGCAGGGCCCGCTTGTTCTTCACGT
GCCAGTACAGGGTAGGCTGCTCAACTCCCAGCTTTTGAGCGAGTTTCCTTGTCGTCAGGCCTTCGATACC
GACTCCATTGAGTAATTCCAGAGCAGAGTTTATGACTTTGCTCTTGTCCAGTCTAGACATGGTAATTCGA
TGATCCCCCTGGGGAGAGAGGTCGGTGATTCGGTCAACGAGGGAGCCGACTGCCGACGTGCGCTCCGGAG
GCTTGCAGAATGCGGAACACCGCGCGGGCAGGAACAGGGCCCACACTACCGCCCCACACCCCGCCTCCCG
CACCGCCCCTTCCCGGCCGCTGCTCTCGGCGCGCCCTGCTGAGCAGCCGCTATTGGCCACAGCCCATCGC
GGTCGGCGCGCTGCCATTGCTCCCTGGCGCTGTCCGTCTGCGAGGGTACTAGTGAGACGTGCGGCTTCCG
TTTGTCACGTCCGGCACGCCGCGAACCGCAAGGAACCTTCCCGACTTAGGGGCGGAGCAGGAAGCGTCGC
CGGGGGGCCCACAAGGGTAGCGGCGAAGATCCGGGTGACGCTGCGAACGGACGTGAAGAATGTGCGAGAC
CCAGGGTCGGCGCCGCTGCGTTTCCCGGAACCACGCCCAGAGCAGCCGCGTCCCTGCGCAAACCCAGGGC
TGCCTTGGAAAAGGCGCAACCCCAACCCCGTGGAATTATCACCTCGAGTTTACTCCCTATCAGTGATAGA
GAACGTATGAAGAGTTTACTCCCTATCAGTGATAGAGAACGTATGCAGACTTTACTCCCTATCAGTGATA
GAGAACGTATAAGGAGTTTACTCCCTATCAGTGATAGAGAACGTATGACCAGTTTACTCCCTATCAGTGA
TAGAGAACGTATCTACAGTTTACTCCCTATCAGTGATAGAGAACGTATATCCAGTTTACTCCCTATCAGT
GATAGAGAACGTATAAGCTTTGCTTATGTAAACCAGGGCGCCTATAAAAGAGTGCTGATTTTTTGAGTAA
ACTTCAATTCCACAACACTTTTGTCTTATACCAACTTTCCGTACCACTTCCTACCCTCGTAAAGAATTCG
CCACCATGCCTGGGGCCTCGAAGCTCCGGGCGGTTTTGGAGAAGTTGAAGCTCAGCCGCCTGGAAATCTC
CAAGGCGGCGGAGGTGGTGAACAGGGTTGTGGACCACCTGCTGCGCAGACTGCAGAAGTACAACTCCGAG
TTCAGAGGCGTCGGGCTGCTGCGCACCGGGAGCTACTATGAGCACGTGAAGATTTCTGCACCTAATGAAT
TTGATGTCATGTTTAAACTGGAAGTCCCCAGAATTCAACTAGAAGAATATTCCAACACTGGTGCATATTA
CTTTGTGAAATTTAAAAGAAATCCGAAAGAAAATCCTCTGAGTCAGTTTTTAGAAGGTGAAATATTATCA
GCTTCTAAGATGCTGTCAAAGTTTAGGAAAATCATTAAGGAAGAAATTAACAACATTAAAGATACAGATG
TCATCATGAAGAGGAAAAGAGGAGGGAGCCCTGCTGTAACACTTCTTATTAGTGAAGAAATATCTGTGGA
TATAACCCTGGCTTTGGAATCAAAAAGTAGCTGGCCTGCTAGCACCCAAGAAGGCCTGCCCATTAAAAAC
TGGCTTTCAGCAAAAGTTAGGAAGCAACTAAGACTAAAGCCATTTTACCTTGTACCCAAGCATGCAAAGG
AAGGAAATGGTTTCCAAGAAGAAACATGGCGGCTATCCTTCTCTCACATCGAAAAGGAAATTTTGAACAA
TCATGGAAAATCTAAAACGTGCTGTGAAGACAAAGAAGTGAAATGTTGCAGGAAAGATTGTTTAAAACTA
ATGAAATACCTTTTAGAACAGCTGAAAGAAAGGTTTAAAGACAAAAAACATCTGGATAAATTCTCTTCTT
ATCATGTGAAAACTGCCTTCTTTCACGTATGTACCCAGAACCCTCAAGACAGTCAGTGGGACCCCAAAGA
CCTGGGCCTCTGCTTTGATAACTGCGTGACATACTTTCTTCAGTGCCTCAGGACAGAACAACTTGGGAAT
TATTTTATTCCTGGATTCAATCTATTCTCTAGCAACTTAATTGACAAAAGAAGTAAAGAATTTCTGACAA
AGCAAATTGAATATGAAAGAAACAATGAGTTTCCAGTTTTTGATGAATTTTACCCATACGATGTTCCAGA
TTACGCTTGAGGATCCAGACCACCTCCCCTGCGAGCTAAGCTGGACAGCCAATGACGGGTAAGAGAGTGA
CATTTTTCACTAACCTAAGACAGGAGGGCCGTCAGAGCTACTGCCTAATCCAAAGACGGGTAAAAGTGAT
AAAAATGTATCACTCCAACCTAAGACAGGCGCAGCTTCCGAGGGATTTGAGATCCAGACATGATAAGATA
CATTGATGAGTTTGGACAAACCAAAACTAGAATGCAGTGAAAAAAATGCCTTATTTGTGAAATTTGTGAT
GCTATTGCCTTATTTGTAACCATTATAAGCTGCAATAAACAAGTTAACAACAACAATTGCATTCATTTTA
TGTTTCAGGTTCAGGGGGAGGTGTGGGAGGTTTTTTAAAGCAAGTAAAACCTCTACAAATGTGGTATGGC
TGATTATGATCTAGAGGATGGTCCACCCCCGGGGTCGGCAGCCTTCACGTGGGCGGCGTGTATCCAAGCT
GCGATGCCGTCTACTTTGAGGGCGGTGGGGGTGGTCAGCAGGACTGTGTAAGGTCCTTTCCAGCGAGGTT
CTAGGTTCTTAGTCTGGTGTCGGCGGACCCACACTGTGTCGCCGACTCGGTAAGGGTGAGGTACCACCGG
TCGGTCCAGTTGTTCTTGGTAGGCTGCCGCCAGAGGTCTCCAGACTTCGTGCTGGACTAAGTAGAGAGCC
TGTAAGTGAGCTTGGAGAGAGGGGCTGTTAGTAACTCTTGTCATGTCAGGGTCAGGGAAGTTTACAAGGG
GCGGGGGTGCCCCATATAGGATCTCATATGGCCATATGGGGGCGCCTAGAGAAGGAGTGAGGGCTGGATA
AAGGGAGGATCGAGGCGGGGTCGAACGAGGAGGTTCAAGGGGGAGAGACGGGGCGGATGGAGGAAGAGGA
GGCGGAGGCTTAGGGTGTACAAAGGGCTTGACCCAGGGAGGGGGGTCAAAAGCCAAGGCTTCCCAGGTCA
CGATGTAGGGGACCTGGTCTGGGTGTCCATGCGGGCCAGGTGAAAAGACCTTGATCTTAACCTGGGTGAT
GAGGTCTCGGTTAAAGGTGCCGTCTCGCGGCCATCCGACGTTAAAGGTTGGCCATTCTGCAGAGCAGAAG
GTAACCCAACGTCTCTTCTTGACATCTACCGACTGGTTGTGAGCGATCCGCTCGACATCTTTCCAGTGAC
CTAAGGTCAAACTTAAGGGAGTGGTAACAGGCTAGCCCGGGCCCTCATTTTCAGACAAATACAGAAACAC
AGTCAGACAGAGACAACACAGAACGATGCTGCAGCAGACAAGACGCGCGGCGCGGCTTCGGTCCCAAACC
GAAAGCAAAAATTCAGACGGAGGCGGGAACTGTTTTAGGTTCTCGTCTCCTACCAGAACCACATATCCCT
CCTCTAAGGGGGGTGCACCAAAGAGTCCTAAACGATCGGGATTTTAGGACTCAGGTCGGGCCACAAAAAC
GGCCCCCGAAGTCCCTGGGACGTCTCCCAGGGTTGCGGCCGGGTGTTCCGAACTCGTCAGTTCCACCACG
GGTCCGCCAGATACAGAGCTAGTTAGCTAACTAGTACCGACGCAGGCGCATAAAATCAGTCATAGACACT
AGACAATCGGACAGACACAGATAAGTTGCTGGCCAGCTTACCTCCCGGTGGTGGGTCGGTGGTCCCTGGG
CAGGGGTCTCCCGATCCCGGACGAGCCCCCAAATGAAAGACCCCCGCTGACGGGTAGTCAATCACTCAGA
GGAGACCCTCCCAAGGAACAGCGAGACCACAAGTCGGATGCAACTGCAAGAGGGTTTATTGGATACACGG
GTACCCGGGCGACTCAGTCAATCGGAGGACTGGCGCCCCGAGTGAGGGGTTGTGGGCTCTTTTATAGAGC
TCGGGGAGCAGAAGCGCTCTAGATGCCCATTTGCGTCAATGGGGCGGAGTTGTTACGACATTTTGGAAAG
TCCCGTTGATTTTGGTGCCAAAACAAACTCCCATTGACGTCAATGGGGTGGAGACTTGGAAATCCCCGTG
AGTCAAACCGCTATCCACGCCCATTGATGTACTGCCAAAACCGCATCACCATGGTAATAGCGATGACTAA
TACGTAGATGTACTGCCAAGTAGGAAAGTCCCATAAGGTCATGTACTGGGCATAATGCCAGGCGGGCCAT
TTACCGTCATTGACGTCAATAGGGGGCGTACTTGGCATATGATACACTTGATGTACTGCCAAGTGGGCAG
TTTACCGTAAATACTCCACCCATTGACGTCAATGGAAAGTCCCTATTGGCGTTACTATGGGAACATACGT
CATTATTGACGTCAATGGGCGGGGGTCGTTGGGCGGTCAGCCAGGCGGGCCATTTACCGTAAGTTATGTA
ACGCGGAACTCCATATATGGGCTATGAACTAATGACCCCGTAATTGATTACTATTAATAACTAGTCAATA
ATCAATGTCAACATGGCGGTAATGTTGGACATGAGCCAATATAAATGTACATATTATGATATGGATACAA
CGTATGCAATGGGCCAAGCTCCTAGGGCATAGAACAAGTCAAATGCTTTATATATTTGAGTTTGGGATGT
ATTAGGAAACTCCTAAGAGCAAAGCTAGCTT
Features (pLannotate 1.2.2; 33 found; start..end, strand, type, name):
     37..53      -  protein_bind   lac operator: The lac repressor binds to the lac operator to inhibit transcription in E. coli. This inhibition can be relieved by adding lactose or isopropyl-β-D-thiogalactopyranoside (IPTG). lac repressor encoded by lacI
     61..91      -  promoter       lac promoter: promoter for the E. coli lac operon
    106..127     -  protein_bind   CAP binding site: CAP binding activates transcription in the presence of cAMP. E. coli catabolite activator protein
    140..232     -  CDS            lacI (fragment): lac repressor; lacI; The lac repressor binds to the lac operator to inhibit transcription in E. coli. This inhibition can be relieved by adding lactose or isopropyl-β-D-thiogalactopyranoside (IPTG).
    415..1003    -  rep_origin     ori: high-copy-number ColE1/pMB1/pBR322/pUC origin of replication
   1174..2034    -  CDS            AmpR: β-lactamase; bla; confers resistance to ampicillin, carbenicillin, and related antibiotics
   2035..2139    -  promoter       AmpR promoter: bla
   2234..2269    +  CDS            rop (fragment): Rop protein, which maintains plasmids at low copy number; rop
   2371..2470    +  misc_feature   bom (fragment): basis of mobility region from pBR322
   2476..2633    -  CDS            lacZα (fragment): LacZα fragment of β-galactosidase; lacZ fragment
   2652..2773    -  polyA_signal   SV40 poly(A) signal: SV40 polyadenylation signal
   2796..2879    -  CDS            large T antigen (fragment): large T antigen from SV40 (simian virus 40)
   2888..2953    -  CDS            dmpM (fragment): DMPM_STRAD - Protein inferred from homology: Swiss-Prot protein existence level 3. From Streptomyces alboniger.
   3003..3391    -  CDS            PuroR (fragment): puromycin N-acetyltransferase; pac from Streptomyces alboniger; confers resistance to puromycin
   3392..3410    +  misc_feature   bom (fragment): basis of mobility region from pBR322
   3416..3628    -  LTR            3' LTR (ΔU3) (fragment): self-inactivating 3' long terminal repeat (LTR) from Moloney murine leukemia virus
   3625..3662    -  LTR            3' LTR (ΔU3) (fragment): self-inactivating 3' long terminal repeat (LTR) from Moloney murine leukemia virus
   3704..3776    -  CDS            env (fragment): murine leukemia virus gPr80 envelope polyprotein precursor; env; proteolytically cleaved into gp70SU and p15TM subunits
   3793..4148    -  misc_feature   WPRE (fragment): woodchuck hepatitis virus posttranscriptional regulatory element
   4225..4960    -  CDS            Tet-On® 3G (fragment): modified rtTA protein that binds tightly to promoters containing the tet operator in the presence of doxycycline
   4979..5489    -  promoter       hPGK promoter: human phosphoglycerate kinase 1 promoter
   5506..5873    +  promoter       TRE3GS promoter: 3rd-generation Tet-responsive promoter that can be activated by binding of Tet-On® 3G, modified to eliminate binding sites for endogenous mammalian transcription factors
   5889..6980    +  CDS            CGAS (fragment): CGAS_HUMAN - Also known as C6orf150 From Homo sapiens (Human).
   6981..7008    +  CDS            3xHA (fragment): three tandem HA epitope tags
   7191..7325    -  polyA_signal   SV40 poly(A) signal: SV40 polyadenylation signal
   7348..7431    -  CDS            large T antigen (fragment): large T antigen from SV40 (simian virus 40)
   7430..7801    -  misc_feature   pol region: Moloney murine leukemia virus (MMLV) pol region containing the splice acceptor site
   7811..8220    -  CDS            gag (truncated) (fragment): truncated Moloney murine leukemia virus (MMLV) gag gene lacking the start codon
   8310..8398    -  misc_feature   MESV Ψ (fragment): packaging signal of murine embryonic stem cell virus
   8450..8649    -  misc_feature   MMLV Ψ: packaging signal of Moloney murine leukemia virus (MMLV)
   8712..8907    -  LTR            3' LTR (ΔU3) (fragment): self-inactivating 3' long terminal repeat (LTR) from Moloney murine leukemia virus
   8915..9079    -  promoter       CMV promoter (fragment): human cytomegalovirus (CMV) immediate early promoter
   9080..9459    -  enhancer       CMV enhancer: human cytomegalovirus immediate early enhancer
