[The description below was written by a language model from this plasmid's Addgene catalogue record and pLannotate feature annotations shown in this document.]
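Description:
pTetOne-orangutan cGASdeltaN-HA is a self-inactivating MMLV-based retroviral vector built on Takara's pRetroX-TetOne-Puro backbone for doxycycline-inducible expression in mammalian cells. It is propagated in E. coli as a high-copy plasmid through a ColE1/pUC-type origin and the AmpR β-lactamase gene, while transduced mammalian cells are selected with puromycin. The annotated PuroR fragment, followed by an SV40 poly(A) signal, appears to lie beyond the 3' LTR in the plasmid backbone. A promoter for it is not annotated in the feature table. The viral portion comprises a hybrid CMV enhancer/promoter–LTR at the 5' end for genomic RNA production in packaging cells, the Ψ packaging signals with truncated gag and a pol-derived splice acceptor region, a WPRE, and a ΔU3 3' LTR.

The payload is an N-terminally truncated orangutan (Pongo abelii) cGAS comprising residues 158–521, preceded by a Kozak sequence and tagged with HA. The insert name and the feature table, where the HA match directly follows the cGAS coding region, place the tag at the C terminus, although one catalogue field lists it as N-terminal. The purpose line likewise says "human cGAS", and the automated annotation matches the human protein by homology, but the insert fields specify the orangutan gene. The cGAS cassette is driven by the TRE3GS promoter and is oriented opposite to the viral transcript, with its own SV40 poly(A) signal. A divergent hPGK promoter constitutively expresses the Tet-On 3G transactivator, so a single vector supplies both regulator and response element, and transcription is switched on only when doxycycline is present. The associated study compares self-DNA detection by cGAS enzymes across mammalian species, which is consistent with using this construct to test the role of the N-terminal domain.
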