Addgene plasmid #186898: pTetOne-orangutan cGASdeltaN-HA
Purpose: Doxycycline-dependent expression of human cGAS gene in mammalian cells by retroviral transduction
Depositing lab: Jonathan Kagan. Depositing organization: Boston Children's Hospital. Publication: Species-specific self-DNA detection mechanisms by mammalian cyclic GMP-AMP synthases. Mosallanejad K, Kennedy SN, Bahleda KM, Slavik KM, Zhou W, Govande AA, Hancks DC, Kranzusch PJ, Kagan JC. Sci Immunol. 2023 Jan 20;8(79):eabp9765. doi: 10.1126/sciimmunol.abp9765. Epub 2023 Jan 20. PubMed 36662885.
Backbone
  Vector backbone: pRetroX-TetOne-Puro Vector
  Backbone manufacturer: Takara Bio
  Backbone size w/o insert (bp): 8508
  Vector type: Retroviral
  Selectable markers: Puromycin
Growth in bacteria
  Bacterial resistance: Ampicillin, 100 μg/mL
  Growth temperature: 37°C
  Growth strain: NEB Stable
  Copy number: High Copy
Gene/Insert
  Gene/Insert name: Orangutan cGAS truncation mutant (158-521 a.a.) with C-terminal HA tag (alt names: cGAS; cGASdeltaN)
  Species: Synthetic; Pongo abelii
  Insert size (bp): 1827
  Mutation: N-terminal truncation
  Entrez Gene: CGAS (a.k.a. CR201_G0047729, MB21D1)
  Promoter: TRE3G
  Tag / fusion protein: HA (N terminal on insert)
  Cloning method: Ligation Independent Cloning
  Sequencing primers: 5′ TTGAGTAAACTTCAATTCCACAACA; 3′ CCCGTCATTGGCTGTCCAGCT
Terms and licenses: Academic/Nonprofit Terms; Industry Terms: Not Available to Industry
Depositor comments: Contains Kozak sequence (gccacc) before start codon. Please visit https://www.biorxiv.org/content/10.1101/2022.03.09.483681v2 for bioRxiv preprint.
How to cite: pTetOne-orangutan cGASdeltaN-HA was a gift from Jonathan Kagan (Addgene plasmid # 186898 ; http://n2t.net/addgene:186898 ; RRID:Addgene_186898)
